Addgene plasmid #204797: WNV NS2B-NS3 protease (based on PDB 2GGC, H106A - catalytically inactive); aliases: West Nile Virus NS2B-NS3 fusion protein
Purpose: Bacterial expression of a fusion of West Nile NS2B-NS3 proteins
Depositing lab: ASAP Discovery & Frank von Delft. Depositing organization: University of Oxford.
Backbone
  Vector backbone: pNIC-Kan-R
  Vector type: Bacterial Expression
Growth in bacteria
  Bacterial resistance: Kanamycin, 50 μg/mL
  Growth temperature: 37°C
  Growth strain: DH5alpha
  Copy number: Unknown
Gene/Insert
  Gene/Insert name: West Nile NS2B-NS3 fusion
  Species: West Nile
  Cloning method: Ligation Independent Cloning
How to cite: WNV NS2B-NS3 protease (based on PDB 2GGC, H106A - catalytically inactive); aliases: West Nile Virus NS2B-NS3 fusion protein was a gift from ASAP Discovery & Frank von Delft (Addgene plasmid # 204797 ; http://n2t.net/addgene:204797 ; RRID:Addgene_204797)
