[The description below was written by a language model from this plasmid's Addgene catalogue record and pLannotate feature annotations shown in this document.]
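Description:
WNV NS2B-NS3 protease (based on PDB 2GGC, H106A, catalytically inactive) is a bacterial expression plasmid of about 6 kb built on the pNIC-Kan-R backbone, a pET-style vector. It is propagated in E. coli under kanamycin selection, conferred by an aph(3')-Ia KanR gene. Replication relies on a ColE1/pBR322-type origin accompanied by the bom region and the rop gene, which normally moderates copy number; the catalogue lists copy number as unknown. An f1 origin is also present. Short tetracycline-resistance fragments are backbone remnants rather than functional markers.

The insert, introduced by ligation-independent cloning, encodes a fusion of the West Nile virus NS2B cofactor region and the NS3 protease domain. The annotation tool recognises it as an approximately 700 bp fragment of the West Nile virus polyprotein; the NS5 functional text attached to that hit belongs to the generic polyprotein entry and does not describe this insert. The name indicates an H106A substitution that makes the protease catalytically inactive, although the mutation is not annotated in the feature table. Expression is driven by a T7 promoter with an adjacent lac operator and the T7 gene 10 ribosome binding site, and ends at a T7 terminator. The plasmid-borne lacI gene supplies repressor, so transcription is IPTG-inducible in hosts that provide T7 RNA polymerase. A polyhistidine sequence lies downstream of the viral coding region, consistent with a C-terminal affinity tag, though the record does not confirm the reading frame or any cleavage site.

The stated purpose is bacterial production of the NS2B-NS3 fusion protein. The reference to a PDB entry in the name suggests a design based on a crystallographic construct, but the record gives no further applications.
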