Features (pLannotate 1.2.2; 19 found; start..end, strand, type, name):
    180..198     +  promoter       T7 promoter: promoter for bacteriophage T7 RNA polymerase
    199..223     +  protein_bind   lac operator: The lac repressor binds to the lac operator to inhibit transcription in E. coli. This inhibition can be relieved by adding lactose or isopropyl-β-D-thiogalactopyranoside (IPTG). lac repressor encoded by lacI
    238..260     +  RBS            RBS: efficient ribosome binding site from bacteriophage T7 gene 10 (Olins and Rangwala, 1989)
    271..966     +  CDS            GP1 (fragment): POLG_WNV9 - Experimental evidence at protein level: Swiss-Prot protein existence level 1. [RNA-directed RNA polymerase NS5]: Replicates the viral (+) and (-) genome, and performs the capping of genomes in the cytoplasm (PubMed:19850911). NS5 methylates viral RNA cap at guanine N-7 and ribose 2'-O positions (PubMed:19850911, PubMed:20685660). Besides its role in RNA genome replication, also prevents the establishment of cellular antiviral state by blocking the interferon-alpha/beta (IFN- alpha/beta) signaling pathway (PubMed:20106931). Inhibits host JAK1 and TYK2 phosphorylation, thereby preven
   1035..1052    +  CDS            9xHis (fragment): 9xHis affinity tag
   1062..1111    +  CDS            SET1 (fragment): solubility-enhancement tag derived from T7 phage gene 10B
   1119..1166    +  terminator     T7 terminator: transcription terminator for bacteriophage T7 RNA polymerase
   1203..1631    +  rep_origin     f1 ori (sequence partly withheld): f1 bacteriophage origin of replication; arrow indicates direction of (+) strand synthesis
   1684..1741    +  promoter       AmpR promoter (fragment): bla
   1750..2565    -  CDS            KanR: aminoglycoside phosphotransferase; aph(3')-Ia; confers resistance to kanamycin in bacteria or G418 (Geneticin®) in eukaryotes
   2687..3275    +  rep_origin     ori: high-copy-number ColE1/pMB1/pBR322/pUC origin of replication
   3461..3600    -  misc_feature   bom: basis of mobility region from pBR322
   3702..3893    -  CDS            rop: Rop protein, which maintains plasmids at low copy number; rop
   3910..4290    +  CDS            YPB1_ECOLX: Protein predicted: Swiss-Prot protein existence level 4. From Escherichia coli.
   4362..4653    -  CDS            TcR (fragment): tetracycline efflux protein; tet; confers resistance to tetracycline
   4668..4689    -  protein_bind   CAP binding site: CAP binding activates transcription in the presence of cAMP. E. coli catabolite activator protein
   4702..5784    -  CDS            lacI: lac repressor; lacI; The lac repressor binds to the lac operator to inhibit transcription in E. coli. This inhibition can be relieved by adding lactose or isopropyl-β-D-thiogalactopyranoside (IPTG).
   5785..5862    -  promoter       lacI promoter: lacI
   5870..158     -  CDS            TcR (fragment) (across the origin): tetracycline efflux protein; tet; confers resistance to tetracycline
>Addgene plasmid #204797 | WNV NS2B-NS3 protease (based on PDB 2GGC, H106A - catalytically inactive); aliases: West Nile Virus NS2B-NS3 fusion protein | addgene full sequence | sequence record 416945 | Addgene NGS Result
CCACGGGGCCTGCCACCATACCCACGCCGAAACAAGCGCTCATGAGCCCGAAGTGGCGAGCCCGATCTTC
CCCATCGGTGATGTCGGCGATATAGGCGCCAGCAACCGCACCTGTGGCGCCGGTGATGCCGGCCACGATG
CGTCCGGCGTAGAGGATCGAGATCTCGATCCCGCGAAATTAATACGACTCACTATAGGGGAATTGTGAGC
GGATAACAATTCCCCTCTAGAAATAATTTTGTTTAACCTTAAGAAGGAGATATACACATGTCGACCGACA
TGTGGATTGAACGTACTGCTGATATATCTTGGGAGTCAGACGCCGAGATTACCGGATCTTCAGAGCGGGT
AGATGTTCGCCTCGACGATGACGGCAACTTTCAGTTGATGAACGACCCAGGAGCAGGTGGGGGGGGTTCC
GGTGGTGGGAGACGGGGCGTGCTTTGGGATACGCCGAGCCCAAAGGAGTACAAGAAGGGCGACACTACTA
CCGGTGTCTACCGGATCATGACGCGGGGCTTACTGGGCTCTTATCAAGCAGGGGCCGGAGTCATGGTAGA
GGGAGTGTTTCATACGTTATGGGCCACCACGAAGGGTGCCGCATTAATGTCGGGCGAGGGTCGCCTGGAC
CCTTATTGGGGCTCCGTTAAGGAAGACCGTTTGTGTTACGGTGGCCCTTGGCAACTGCAGCATAAGTGGA
ATGGACAAGACGAAGTTCAGATGATCGTAGTAGAGCCTGGTAGAAACGTAAAGAATGTCCAAACGAAGCC
AGGTGTCTTTAAAACTCCGGAAGGAGAGATCGGCGCTGTTACTTTAGACTTCCCTACTGGAACTTCTGGC
TCACCGATTGTCGATAAGAACGGTGACGTAATCGGTCTTTACGGGAACGGTGTGATAATGCCGAACGGGA
GTTATATCAGTGCTATCGTGCAAGGGGAGCGTATGGACGAACCGATCCCTGCGGGCAAAGGTCATCACCA
TCATCATCACTAATGACTCGAGCACCCGTCGACAAGCTTGCGGCCGCACTCGAGCACCACCACCACCACC
ACTGAGATCCGGCTGCTAACAAAGCCCGAAAGGAAGCTGAGTTGGCTGCTGCCACCGCTGAGCAATAACT
AGCATAACCCCTTGGGGCCTCTAAACGGGTCTTGAGGGGTTTTTTGCTGAAAGGAGGAACTATATCCGGA
TTGGCGAATGGG
[124 nt withheld, positions 1203-1326]
C
[91 nt withheld, positions 1328-1418]
A
[49 nt withheld, positions 1420-1468]
CCTTTGACGTTGGAGTCCACGTTCTTT
[37 nt withheld, positions 1496-1532]
ACCCTATCTCGGTCTATTCTTTTGATTTATAAGGGATTTTGCCGATTTCGGCCTATTGGTTAAAAAATGA
GCTGATTTAACAAAAATTTAACGCGAATTTTAACAAAATATTAACGCTTACAATTTAGGTGGCACTTTTC
GGGGAAATGTGCGCGGAACCCCTATTTGTTTATTTTTCTAAATACATTCAAATATGTATCCGCTCATGAA
TTAATTCTTAGAAAAACTCATCGAGCATCAAATGAAACTGCAATTTATTCATATCAGGATTATCAATACC
ATATTTTTGAAAAAGCCGTTTCTGTAATGAAGGAGAAAACTCACCGAGGCAGTTCCATAGGATGGCAAGA
TCCTGGTATCGGTCTGCGATTCCGACTCGTCCAACATCAATACAACCTATTAATTTCCCCTCGTCAAAAA
TAAGGTTATCAAGTGAGAAATCACCATGAGTGACGACTGAATCCGGTGAGAATGGCAAAAGTTTATGCAT
TTCTTTCCAGACTTGTTCAACAGGCCAGCCATTACGCTCGTCATCAAAATCACTCGCATCAACCAAACCG
TTATTCATTCGTGATTGCGCCTGAGCGAGACGAAATACGCGATCGCTGTTAAAAGGACAATTACAAACAG
GAATCGAATGCAACCGGCGCAGGAACACTGCCAGCGCATCAACAATATTTTCACCTGAATCAGGATATTC
TTCTAATACCTGGAATGCTGTTTTCCCGGGGATCGCAGTGGTGAGTAACCATGCATCATCAGGAGTACGG
ATAAAATGCTTGATGGTCGGAAGAGGCATAAATTCCGTCAGCCAGTTTAGTCTGACCATCTCATCTGTAA
CATCATTGGCAACGCTACCTTTGCCATGTTTCAGAAACAACTCTGGCGCATCGGGCTTCCCATACAATCG
ATAGATTGTCGCACCTGATTGCCCGACATTATCGCGAGCCCATTTATACCCATATAAATCAGCATCCATG
TTGGAATTTAATCGCGGCCTAGAGCAAGACGTTTCCCGTTGAATATGGCTCATAACACCCCTTGTATTAC
TGTTTATGTAAGCAGACAGTTTTATTGTTCATGACCAAAATCCCTTAACGTGAGTTTTCGTTCCACTGAG
CGTCAGACCCCGTAGAAAAGATCAAAGGATCTTCTTGAGATCCTTTTTTTCTGCGCGTAATCTGCTGCTT
GCAAACAAAAAAACCACCGCTACCAGCGGTGGTTTGTTTGCCGGATCAAGAGCTACCAACTCTTTTTCCG
AAGGTAACTGGCTTCAGCAGAGCGCAGATACCAAATACTGTCCTTCTAGTGTAGCCGTAGTTAGGCCACC
ACTTCAAGAACTCTGTAGCACCGCCTACATACCTCGCTCTGCTAATCCTGTTACCAGTGGCTGCTGCCAG
TGGCGATAAGTCGTGTCTTACCGGGTTGGACTCAAGACGATAGTTACCGGATAAGGCGCAGCGGTCGGGC
TGAACGGGGGGTTCGTGCACACAGCCCAGCTTGGAGCGAACGACCTACACCGAACTGAGATACCTACAGC
GTGAGCTATGAGAAAGCGCCACGCTTCCCGAAGGGAGAAAGGCGGACAGGTATCCGGTAAGCGGCAGGGT
CGGAACAGGAGAGCGCACGAGGGAGCTTCCAGGGGGAAACGCCTGGTATCTTTATAGTCCTGTCGGGTTT
CGCCACCTCTGACTTGAGCGTCGATTTTTGTGATGCTCGTCAGGGGGGCGGAGCCTATGGAAAAACGCCA
GCAACGCGGCCTTTTTACGGTTCCTGGCCTTTTGCTGGCCTTTTGCTCACATGTTCTTTCCTGCGTTATC
CCCTGATTCTGTGGATAACCGTATTACCGCCTTTGAGTGAGCTGATACCGCTCGCCGCAGCCGAACGACC
GAGCGCAGCGAGTCAGTGAGCGAGGAAGCGGAAGAGCGCCTGATGCGGTATTTTCTCCTTACGCATCTGT
GCGGTATTTCACACCGCAATGGTGCACTCTCAGTACAATCTGCTCTGATGCCGCATAGTTAAGCCAGTAT
ACACTCCGCTATCGCTACGTGACTGGGTCATGGCTGCGCCCCGACACCCGCCAACACCCGCTGACGCGCC
CTGACGGGCTTGTCTGCTCCCGGCATCCGCTTACAGACAAGCTGTGACCGTCTCCGGGAGCTGCATGTGT
CAGAGGTTTTCACCGTCATCACCGAAACGCGCGAGGCAGCTGCGGTAAAGCTCATCAGCGTGGTCGTGAA
GCGATTCACAGATGTCTGCCTGTTCATCCGCGTCCAGCTCGTTGAGTTTCTCCAGAAGCGTTAATGTCTG
GCTTCTGATAAAGCGGGCCATGTTAAGGGCGGTTTTTTCCTGTTTGGTCACTGATGCCTCCGTGTAAGGG
GGATTTCTGTTCATGGGGGTAATGATACCGATGAAACGAGAGAGGATGCTCACGATACGGGTTACTGATG
ATGAACATGCCCGGTTACTGGAACGTTGTGAGGGTAAACAACTGGCGGTATGGATGCGGCGGGACCAGAG
AAAAATCACTCAGGGTCAATGCCAGCGCTTCGTTAATACAGATGTAGGTGTTCCACAGGGTAGCCAGCAG
CATCCTGCGATGCAGATCCGGAACATAATGGTGCAGGGCGCTGACTTCCGCGTTTCCAGACTTTACGAAA
CACGGAAACCGAAGACCATTCATGTTGTTGCTCAGGTCGCAGACGTTTTGCAGCAGCAGTCGCTTCACGT
TCGCTCGCGTATCGGTGATTCATTCTGCTAACCAGTAAGGCAACCCCGCCAGCCTAGCCGGGTCCTCAAC
GACAGGAGCACGATCATGCGCACCCGTGGGGCCGCCATGCCGGCGATAATGGCCTGCTTCTCGCCGAAAC
GTTTGGTGGCGGGACCAGTGACGAAGGCTTGAGCGAGGGCGTGCAAGATTCCGAATACCGCAAGCGACAG
GCCGATCATCGTCGCGCTCCAGCGAAAGCGGTCCTCGCCGAAAATGACCCAGAGCGCTGCCGGCACCTGT
CCTACGAGTTGCATGATAAAGAAGACAGTCATAAGTGCGGCGACGATAGTCATGCCCCGCGCCCACCGGA
AGGAGCTGACTGGGTTGAAGGCTCTCAAGGGCATCGGTCGAGATCCCGGTGCCTAATGAGTGAGCTAACT
TACATTAATTGCGTTGCGCTCACTGCCCGCTTTCCAGTCGGGAAACCTGTCGTGCCAGCTGCATTAATGA
ATCGGCCAACGCGCGGGGAGAGGCGGTTTGCGTATTGGGCGCCAGGGTGGTTTTTCTTTTCACCAGTGAG
ACGGGCAACAGCTGATTGCCCTTCACCGCCTGGCCCTGAGAGAGTTGCAGCAAGCGGTCCACGCTGGTTT
GCCCCAGCAGGCGAAAATCCTGTTTGATGGTGGTTAACGGCGGGATATAACATGAGCTGTCTTCGGTATC
GTCGTATCCCACTACCGAGATATCCGCACCAACGCGCAGCCCGGACTCGGTAATGGCGCGCATTGCGCCC
AGCGCCATCTGATCGTTGGCAACCAGCATCGCAGTGGGAACGATGCCCTCATTCAGCATTTGCATGGTTT
GTTGAAAACCGGACATGGCACTCCAGTCGCCTTCCCGTTCCGCTATCGGCTGAATTTGATTGCGAGTGAG
ATATTTATGCCAGCCAGCCAGACGCAGACGCGCCGAGACAGAACTTAATGGGCCCGCTAACAGCGCGATT
TGCTGGTGACCCAATGCGACCAGATGCTCCACGCCCAGTCGCGTACCGTCTTCATGGGAGAAAATAATAC
TGTTGATGGGTGTCTGGTCAGAGACATCAAGAAATAACGCCGGAACATTAGTGCAGGCAGCTTCCACAGC
AATGGCATCCTGGTCATCCAGCGGATAGTTAATGATCAGCCCACTGACGCGTTGCGCGAGAAGATTGTGC
ACCGCCGCTTTACAGGCTTCGACGCCGCTTCGTTCTACCATCGACACCACCACGCTGGCACCCAGTTGAT
CGGCGCGAGATTTAATCGCCGCGACAATTTGCGACGGCGCGTGCAGGGCCAGACTGGAGGTGGCAACGCC
AATCAGCAACGACTGTTTGCCCGCCAGTTGTTGTGCCACGCGGTTGGGAATGTAATTCAGCTCCGCCATC
GCCGCTTCCACTTTTTCCCGCGTTTTCGCAGAAACGTGGCTGGCCTGGTTCACCACGCGGGAAACGGTCT
GATAAGAGACACCGGCATACTCTGCGACATCGTATAACGTTACTGGTTTCACATTCACCACCCTGAATTG
ACTCTCTTCCGGGCGCTATCATGCCATACCGCGAAAGGTTTTGCGCCATTCGATGGTGTCCGGGATCTCG
ACGCTCTCCCTTATGCGACTCCTGCATTAGGAAGCAGCCCAGTAGTAGGTTGAGGCCGTTGAGCACCGCC
GCCGCAAGGAATGGTGCATGCAAGGAGATGGCGCCCAACAGTCCCCCGG
