>Addgene plasmid #204797 | WNV NS2B-NS3 protease (based on PDB 2GGC, H106A - catalytically inactive); aliases: West Nile Virus NS2B-NS3 fusion protein | depositor partial sequence | sequence record 398070 | Insert
ATGTCGACCGACATGTGGATTGAACGTACTGCTGATATATCTTGGGAGTCAGACGCCGAGATTACCGGAT
CTTCAGAGCGGGTAGATGTTCGCCTCGACGATGACGGCAACTTTCAGTTGATGAACGACCCAGGAGCAGG
TGGGGGGGGTTCCGGTGGTGGGAGACGGGGCGTGCTTTGGGATACGCCGAGCCCAAAGGAGTACAAGAAG
GGCGACACTACTACCGGTGTCTACCGGATCATGACGCGGGGCTTACTGGGCTCTTATCAAGCAGGGGCCG
GAGTCATGGTAGAGGGAGTGTTTCATACGTTATGGGCCACCACGAAGGGTGCCGCATTAATGTCGGGCGA
GGGTCGCCTGGACCCTTATTGGGGCTCCGTTAAGGAAGACCGTTTGTGTTACGGTGGCCCTTGGCAACTG
CAGCATAAGTGGAATGGACAAGACGAAGTTCAGATGATCGTAGTAGAGCCTGGTAGAAACGTAAAGAATG
TCCAAACGAAGCCAGGTGTCTTTAAAACTCCGGAAGGAGAGATCGGCGCTGTTACTTTAGACTTCCCTAC
TGGAACTTCTGGCTCACCGATTGTCGATAAGAACGGTGACGTAATCGGTCTTTACGGGAACGGTGTGATA
ATGCCGAACGGGAGTTATATCAGTGCTATCGTGCAAGGGGAGCGTATGGACGAACCGATCCCTGCGGGCA
AAGGTCATCACCATCATCATCAC
